Addgene plasmid #81924: pDONR223_SV2C_WT
Purpose: Gateway Donor vector containing SV2C, part of the Target Accelerator Plasmid Collection.
Depositing lab: Jesse Boehm & William Hahn & David Root. Depositing organization: Broad Institute. Publication: Systematic Functional Interrogation of Rare Cancer Variants Identifies Oncogenic Alleles. Kim E, Ilic N, Shrestha Y, Zou L, Kamburov A, Zhu C, Yang X, Lubonja R, Tran N, Nguyen C, Lawrence MS, Piccioni F, Bagul M, Doench JG, Chouinard CR, Wu X, Hogstrom L, Natoli T, Tamayo P, Horn H, Corsello SM, Lage K, Root DE, Subramanian A, Golub TR, Getz G, Boehm JS, Hahn WC. Cancer Discov. 2016 Jul;6(7):714-26. doi: 10.1158/2159-8290.CD-16-0160. Epub 2016 May 4. PubMed 27147599.
Backbone
  Vector backbone: pDONR223
  Backbone manufacturer: Invitrogen
  Backbone size w/o insert (bp): 2790
  Vector type: Gateway Entry vector
Growth in bacteria
  Bacterial resistance: Spectinomycin, 50 μg/mL
  Growth temperature: 37°C
  Growth strain: DH5alpha
  Copy number: High Copy
Gene/Insert
  Gene/Insert name: SV2C (alt name: NM_014979.1)
  Species: H. sapiens (human)
  Mutation: F346S
  Entrez Gene: SV2C
  Promoter: None
  Cloning method: Gateway Cloning
  Sequencing primers: 5′ M13pUC-fwd; 3′ M13-Rev
Terms and licenses: Academic/Nonprofit Terms; Industry Terms: Not Available to Industry
Depositor comments: Closed state: stop codon immediately follows insert
How to cite: pDONR223_SV2C_WT was a gift from Jesse Boehm & William Hahn & David Root (Addgene plasmid # 81924 ; http://n2t.net/addgene:81924 ; RRID:Addgene_81924)
