[The description below was written by a language model from this plasmid's Addgene catalogue record and pLannotate feature annotations shown in this document.]
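Description:
pDONR223_SV2C_WT is a Gateway entry clone built on the Invitrogen pDONR223 backbone, carrying the open reading frame of human SV2C (synaptic vesicle glycoprotein 2C, reference transcript NM_014979.1). It belongs to the Target Accelerator Plasmid Collection, a set of clones assembled for the systematic functional testing of cancer-associated alleles. The plasmid is maintained in E. coli at high copy through a ColE1/pUC-type origin and is selected with spectinomycin via the aadA aminoglycoside adenylyltransferase gene (SmR). That gene sits downstream of fragments of a class 1 integron Pc promoter and a truncated gentamicin resistance gene, which are remnants of the backbone's marker cassette.

In the sequenced 4,977 nt record, the SV2C coding sequence (about 2.2 kb) is flanked by two attL-type Gateway recombination sites in opposing orientations. The annotation software labels both as attL3, although they function as the pair used for the LR reaction. rrnB T1 and T2 terminators lie upstream and insulate the insert from read-through transcription. A T7 promoter lies just beyond the downstream att site, pointing back toward the insert. Short lacI and lacZα fragments are backbone remnants. No promoter drives expression of the insert, so the plasmid serves purely as a shuttle: LR recombination transfers the ORF into a destination vector that supplies the promoter and any tags. The clone is in the "closed" configuration, with a stop codon immediately after the insert, so it suits native or N-terminally tagged expression but not C-terminal fusions.

Although the name designates the clone as wild type, the catalogue entry lists an F346S mutation relative to the reference. The record does not explain this discrepancy.
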