Features (pLannotate 1.2.2; 12 found; start..end, strand, type, name):
     31..619     +  rep_origin     ori: high-copy-number ColE1/pMB1/pBR322/pUC origin of replication
    802..894     +  CDS            lacI (fragment): lac repressor; lacI; The lac repressor binds to the lac operator to inhibit transcription in E. coli. This inhibition can be relieved by adding lactose or isopropyl-β-D-thiogalactopyranoside (IPTG).
    949..976     -  terminator     rrnB T2 terminator: transcription terminator T2 from the E. coli rrnB gene
   1108..1151    +  terminator     rrnB T1 terminator: Escherichia coli rrnB; transcription terminator T1 from the E. coli rrnB gene
   1198..1234    -  CDS            lacZα (fragment): LacZα fragment of β-galactosidase; lacZ fragment
   1251..1346    +  protein_bind   attL3: mutant version of attL; recombination site for the Gateway® LR reaction LR Clonase™
   1352..3532    +  CDS            SV2C: SV2C_HUMAN - Also known as KIAA1054. Experimental evidence at protein level: Swiss-Prot protein existence level 1. (Microbial infection) Possible receptor for C.botulinum neurotoxin type D (BoNT/D, botD); note that type D does not usually infect humans. From Homo sapiens (Human).
   3540..3635    -  protein_bind   attL3: mutant version of attL; recombination site for the Gateway® LR reaction LR Clonase™
   3654..3672    -  promoter       T7 promoter: promoter for bacteriophage T7 RNA polymerase
   3862..3885    +  promoter       Pc promoter (fragment): intI1 (promoter lies within the coding sequence); class 1 integron promoter
   4061..4117    +  CDS            GmR (fragment): gentamycin acetyltransferase; aacC1; confers resistance to gentamycin
   4124..4915    +  CDS            SmR: aminoglycoside adenylyltransferase (Murphy, 1985); aadA; confers resistance to spectinomycin and streptomycin
>Addgene plasmid #81924 | pDONR223_SV2C_WT | addgene full sequence | sequence record 168832 | Addgene NGS Result
AGACCCCGTAGAAAAGATCAAAGGATCTTCTTGAGATCCTTTTTTTCTGCGCGTAATCTGCTGCTTGCAA
ACAAAAAAACCACCGCTACCAGCGGTGGTTTGTTTGCCGGATCAAGAGCTACCAACTCTTTTTCCGAAGG
TAACTGGCTTCAGCAGAGCGCAGATACCAAATACTGTTCTTCTAGTGTAGCCGTAGTTAGGCCACCACTT
CAAGAACTCTGTAGCACCGCCTACATACCTCGCTCTGCTAATCCTGTTACCAGTGGCTGCTGCCAGTGGC
GATAAGTCGTGTCTTACCGGGTTGGACTCAAGACGATAGTTACCGGATAAGGCGCAGCGGTCGGGCTGAA
CGGGGGGTTCGTGCACACAGCCCAGCTTGGAGCGAACGACCTACACCGAACTGAGATACCTACAGCGTGA
GCTATGAGAAAGCGCCACGCTTCCCGAAGGGAGAAAGGCGGACAGGTATCCGGTAAGCGGCAGGGTCGGA
ACAGGAGAGCGCACGAGGGAGCTTCCAGGGGGAAACGCCTGGTATCTTTATAGTCCTGTCGGGTTTCGCC
ACCTCTGACTTGAGCGTCGATTTTTGTGATGCTCGTCAGGGGGGCGGAGCCTATGGAAAAACGCCAGCAA
CGCGGCCTTTTTACGGTTCCTGGCCTTTTGCTGGCCTTTTGCTCACATGTTCTTTCCTGCGTTATCCCCT
GATTCTGTGGATAACCGTATTACCGCCTTTGAGTGAGCTGATACCGCTCGCCGCAGCCGAACGACCGAGC
GCAGCGAGTCAGTGAGCGAGGAAGCGGAAGAGCGCCCAATACGCAAACCGCCTCTCCCCGCGCGTTGGCC
GATTCATTAATGCAGCTGGCACGACAGGTTTCCCGACTGGAAAGCGGGCAGTGAGCGCAACGCAATTAAT
ACGCGTACCGCTAGCCAGGAAGAGTTTGTAGAAACGCAAAAAGGCCATCCGTCAGGATGGCCTTCTGCTT
AGTTTGATGCCTGGCAGTTTATGGCGGGCGTCCTGCCCGCCACCCTCCGGGCCGTTGCTTCACAACGTTC
AAATCCGCTCCCGGCGGATTTGTCCTACTCAGGAGAGCGTTCACCGACAAACAACAGATAAAACGAAAGG
CCCAGTCTTCCGACTGAGCCTTTCGTTTTATTTGATGCCTGGCAGTTCCCTACTCTCGCGTTAACGCTAG
CATGGATGTTTTCCCAGTCACGACGTTGTAAAACGACGGCCAGTCTTAAGCTCGGGCCCCAAATAATGAT
TTTATTTTGACTGATAGTGACCTGTTCGTTGCAACAAATTGATGAGCAATGCTTTTTTATAATGCCAACT
TTGTACAAAAAAGTTGGCACCATGGAAGACTCTTACAAGGATAGGACTTCACTGATGAAGGGTGCCAAGG
ACATTGCCAGAGAGGTGAAGAAACAAACAGTAAAGAAGGTGAATCAAGCTGTGGACCGAGCCCAGGATGA
ATACACCCAGAGGTCCTACAGTCGGTTCCAAGATGAAGAAGATGATGATGACTACTACCCGGCTGGAGAA
ACCTATAATGGTGAGGCCAACGATGACGAAGGCTCAAGTGAAGCCACTGAGGGGCATGATGAAGATGATG
AGATCTATGAGGGGGAGTATCAGGGCATCCCCAGTATGAACCAAGCGAAGGACAGCATCGTGTCAGTGGG
GCAGCCCAAGGGCGATGAGTACAAGGACCGACGGGAGCTGGAATCAGAAAGGAGAGCTGACGAGGAAGAG
TTAGCCCAGCAGTATGAGCTGATAATCCAAGAATGCGGTCATGGTCGTTTTCAGTGGGCCCTTTTCTTCG
TCCTGGGCATGGCTCTTATGGCAGACGGTGTAGAGGTGTTTGTCGTTGGCTTCGTGTTACCCAGTGCTGA
GACAGACCTCTGCATCCCAAATTCAGGATCTGGATGGCTAGGCAGCATAGTGTACCTCGGGATGATGGTG
GGGGCGTTCTTCTGGGGAGGACTGGCAGACAAAGTGGGAAGGAAACAGTCTCTTCTGATTTGCATGTCTG
TCAACGGATTCTTTGCCTTCCTTTCTTCATTTGTCCAAGGTTATGGCTTCTTTCTCTTCTGTCGCTTACT
TTCTGGATTCGGGATTGGAGGAGCCATACCCACTGTGTTCTCGTACTTTGCTGAAGTCCTGGCCCGGGAA
AAGCGGGGCGAACACTTGAGCTGGCTCTGCATGTTCTGGATGATCGGTGGCATCTACGCCTCTGCCATGG
CCTGGGCCATCATCCCGCACTACGGGTGGAGCTTCAGCATGGGATCGGCCTACCAGTTTCACAGTTGGCG
TGTGTTTGTCATCGTCTGTGCACTCCCCTGTGTCTCCTCCGTGGTGGCCCTCACATTCATGCCTGAAAGC
CCACGATCCTTGTTGGAGGTTGGAAAACATGATGAAGCTTGGATGATTCTGAAGTTAATTCATGACACCA
ACATGAGAGCCCGGGGTCAGCCTGAGAAGGTCTTCACGGTAAACAAAATAAAAACTCCTAAACAAATAGA
TGAGCTGATTGAAATTGAGAGTGACACAGGAACATGGTATAGGAGGTGTTTTGTTCGGATCCGCACCGAG
CTGTACGGAATTTGGTTGACTTTTATGAGATGTTTCAACTACCCAGTCAGGGATAATACAATAAAGCTTA
CAATTGTTTGGTTCACCCTGTCCTTTGGGTACTATGGATTATCCGTTTGGTTCCCTGATGTCATTAAACC
TCTGCAGTCCGATGAATATGCATTGCTAACCAGAAATGTGGAGAGAGATAAATATGCAAATTTCACTATT
AACTTTACAATGGAAAATCAGATTCATACTGGAATGGAATACGACAATGGCAGATTCATAGGGGTCAAGT
TCAAATCTGTAACTTTCAAAGACTCTGTTTTTAAGTCCTGCACCTTTGAGGATGTAACTTCAGTGAACAC
CTACTTCAAGAACTGCACATTTATTGACACTGTTTTTGACAACACAGATTTTGAGCCATATAAATTCATT
GACAGTGAATTTAAAAACTGCTCGTTTTTTCACAACAAGACGGGATGTCAGATTACCTTTGATGATGACT
ATAGTGCCTACTGGATTTATTTTGTCAACTTTCTGGGGACATTGGCAGTATTGCCAGGGAACATTGTGTC
TGCTCTGCTGATGGACAGAATTGGGCGCTTAACAATGCTAGGTGGCTCTATGGTGCTTTCGGGGATCAGC
TGTTTCTTCCTTTGGTTCGGCACCAGTGAATCCATGATGATAGGCATGCTGTGTCTGTACAATGGATTGA
CCATCTCAGCCTGGAACTCTCTTGACGTGGTCACTGTGGAACTGTACCCCACAGACCGGAGGGCAACAGG
CTTTGGCTTCTTAAATGCGCTATGCAAGGCAGCAGCCGTCCTGGGAAACTTAATATTTGGCTCTCTGGTC
AGCATCACCAAATCAATCCCCATCCTGCTGGCTTCTACTGTGCTCGTGTGTGGAGGACTCGTTGGGCTGT
GCCTGCCTGACACACGAACCCAGGTTCTGATGTGATTGCCAACTTTCTTGTACAAAGTTGGCATTATAAG
AAAGCATTGCTTATCAATTTGTTGCAACGAACAGGTCACTATCAGTCAAAATAAAATCATTATTTGCCAT
CCAGCTGATATCCCCTATAGTGAGTCGTATTACATGGTCATAGCTGTTTCCTGGCAGCTCTGGCCCGTGT
CTCAAAATCTCTGATGTTACATTGCACAAGATAAAAATATATCATCATGCCTCCTCTAGACCAGCCAGGA
CAGAAATGCCTCGACTTCGCTGCTACCCAAGGTTGCCGGGTGACGCACACCGTGGAAACGGATGAAGGCA
CGAACCCAGTGGACATAAGCCTGTTCGGTTCGTAAGCTGTAATGCAAGTAGCGTATGCGCTCACGCAACT
GGTCCAGAACCTTGACCGAACGCAGCGGTGGTAACGGCGCAGTGGCGGTTTTCATGGCTTGTTATGACTG
TTTTTTTGGGGTACAGTCTATGCCTCGGGCATCCAAGCAGCAAGCGCGTTACGCCGTGGGTCGATGTTTG
ATGTTATGGAGCAGCAACGATGTTACGCAGCAGGGCAGTCGCCCTAAAACAAAGTTAAACATTATGAGGG
AAGCGGTGATCGCCGAAGTATCGACTCAACTATCAGAGGTAGTTGGCGTCATCGAGCGCCATCTCGAACC
GACGTTGCTGGCCGTACATTTGTACGGCTCCGCAGTGGATGGCGGCCTGAAGCCACACAGTGATATTGAT
TTGCTGGTTACGGTGACCGTAAGGCTTGATGAAACAACGCGGCGAGCTTTGATCAACGACCTTTTGGAAA
CTTCGGCTTCCCCTGGAGAGAGCGAGATTCTCCGCGCTGTAGAAGTCACCATTGTTGTGCACGACGACAT
CATTCCGTGGCGTTATCCAGCTAAGCGCGAACTGCAATTTGGAGAATGGCAGCGCAATGACATTCTTGCA
GGTATCTTCGAGCCAGCCACGATCGACATTGATCTGGCTATCTTGCTGACAAAAGCAAGAGAACATAGCG
TTGCCTTGGTAGGTCCAGCGGCGGAGGAACTCTTTGATCCGGTTCCTGAACAGGATCTATTTGAGGCGCT
AAATGAAACCTTAACGCTATGGAACTCGCCGCCCGACTGGGCTGGCGATGAGCGAAATGTAGTGCTTACG
TTGTCCCGCATTTGGTACAGCGCAGTAACCGGCAAAATCGCGCCGAAGGATGTCGCTGCCGACTGGGCAA
TGGAGCGCCTGCCGGCCCAGTATCAGCCCGTCATACTTGAAGCTAGACAGGCTTATCTTGGACAAGAAGA
AGATCGCTTGGCCTCGCGCGCAGATCAGTTGGAAGAATTTGTCCACTACGTGAAAGGCGAGATCACCAAG
GTAGTCGGCAAATAACCCTCGAGCCACCCATGACCAAAATCCCTTAACGTGAGTTACGCGTCGTTCCACT
GAGCGTC
