>Addgene plasmid #81924 | pDONR223_SV2C_WT | depositor partial sequence | sequence record 155243 | Insert sequence
ATGGAAGACTCTTACAAGGATAGGACTTCACTGATGAAGGGTGCCAAGGACATTGCCAGAGAGGTGAAGA
AACAAACAGTAAAGAAGGTGAATCAAGCTGTGGACCGAGCCCAGGATGAATACACCCAGAGGTCCTACAG
TCGGTTCCAAGATGAAGAAGATGATGATGACTACTACCCGGCTGGAGAAACCTATAATGGTGAGGCCAAC
GATGACGAAGGCTCAAGTGAAGCCACTGAGGGGCATGATGAAGATGATGAGATCTATGAGGGGGAGTATC
AGGGCATCCCCAGTATGAACCAAGCGAAGGACAGCATCGTGTCAGTGGGGCAGCCCAAGGGCGATGAGTA
CAAGGACCGACGGGAGCTGGAATCAGAAAGGAGAGCTGACGAGGAAGAGTTAGCCCAGCAGTATGAGCTG
ATAATCCAAGAATGCGGTCATGGTCGTTTTCAGTGGGCCCTTTTCTTCGTCCTGGGCATGGCTCTTATGG
CAGACGGTGTAGAGGTGTTTGTCGTTGGCTTCGTGTTACCCAGTGCTGAGACAGACCTCTGCATCCCAAA
TTCAGGATCTGGATGGCTAGGCAGCATAGTGTACCTCGGGATGATGGTGGGGGCGTTCTTCTGGGGAGGA
CTGGCAGACAAAGTGGGAAGGAAACAGTCTCTTCTGATTTGCATGTCTGTCAACGGATTCTTTGCCTTCC
TTTCTTCATTTGTCCAAGGTTATGGCTTCTTTCTCTTCTGTCGCTTACTTTCTGGATTCGGGATTGGAGG
AGCCATACCCACTGTGTTCTCGTACTTTGCTGAAGTCCTGGCCCGGGAAAAGCGGGGCGAACACTTGAGC
TGGCTCTGCATGTTCTGGATGATCGGTGGCATCTACGCCTCTGCCATGGCCTGGGCCATCATCCCGCACT
ACGGGTGGAGCTTCAGCATGGGATCGGCCTACCAGTTTCACAGTTGGCGTGTGTTTGTCATCGTCTGTGC
ACTCCCCTGTGTCTCCTCCGTGGTGGCCCTCACATTCATGCCTGAAAGCCCACGATCCTTGTTGGAGGTT
GGAAAACATGATGAAGCTTGGATGATTCTGAAGTTAATTCATGACACCAACATGAGAGCCCGGGGTCAGC
CTGAGAAGGTCTTCACGGTAAACAAAATAAAAACTCCTAAACAAATAGATGAGCTGATTGAAATTGAGAG
TGACACAGGAACATGGTATAGGAGGTGTTTTGTTCGGATCCGCACCGAGCTGTACGGAATTTGGTTGACT
TTTATGAGATGTTTCAACTACCCAGTCAGGGATAATACAATAAAGCTTACAATTGTTTGGTTCACCCTGT
CCTTTGGGTACTATGGATTATCCGTTTGGTTCCCTGATGTCATTAAACCTCTGCAGTCCGATGAATATGC
ATTGCTAACCAGAAATGTGGAGAGAGATAAATATGCAAATTTCACTATTAACTTTACAATGGAAAATCAG
ATTCATACTGGAATGGAATACGACAATGGCAGATTCATAGGGGTCAAGTTCAAATCTGTAACTTTCAAAG
ACTCTGTTTTTAAGTCCTGCACCTTTGAGGATGTAACTTCAGTGAACACCTACTTCAAGAACTGCACATT
TATTGACACTGTTTTTGACAACACAGATTTTGAGCCATATAAATTCATTGACAGTGAATTTAAAAACTGC
TCGTTTTTTCACAACAAGACGGGATGTCAGATTACCTTTGATGATGACTATAGTGCCTACTGGATTTATT
TTGTCAACTTTCTGGGGACATTGGCAGTATTGCCAGGGAACATTGTGTCTGCTCTGCTGATGGACAGAAT
TGGGCGCTTAACAATGCTAGGTGGCTCTATGGTGCTTTCGGGGATCAGCTGTTTCTTCCTTTGGTTCGGC
ACCAGTGAATCCATGATGATAGGCATGCTGTGTCTGTACAATGGATTGACCATCTCAGCCTGGAACTCTC
TTGACGTGGTCACTGTGGAACTGTACCCCACAGACCGGAGGGCAACAGGCTTTGGCTTCTTAAATGCGCT
ATGCAAGGCAGCAGCCGTCCTGGGAAACTTAATATTTGGCTCTCTGGTCAGCATCACCAAATCAATCCCC
ATCCTGCTGGCTTCTACTGTGCTCGTGTGTGGAGGACTCGTTGGGCTGTGCCTGCCTGACACACGAACCC
AGGTTCTGATG
